>Addgene plasmid #248935 | pTet_PflHamM(I118K)AB | addgene full sequence | sequence record 500767 | Addgene NGS Result
AGATTTCAGTGCAATTTATCTCTTCAAATGTAGCACCTGAAGTCAGCCCCATACGATATAAGTTGTCACC
TGCCCGAACCAGAGACTTATCCTGAACTGGCCGATAATTGCAGACGAACGATGCTTGGGCCCGAACAAAA
ACTCATCTCAGAAGAGGATCTGAATAGCGCCGTCGACCATCATCATCATCATCATTGAGTTTAAACGCTC
TCCAGCTTGGGTGTTTTGGCGGATGAGAGAAGATTTTCAGCCTGATACAGATTAAATCAGAACGCAGAAG
CGGTCTGATAAAACAGAATTTGCCTGGCGGCAGTAGCGCGGTGGTCCCACCTGACCCCATGCCGAACTCA
GAAGTGAAACGCCGTAGCGCCGATGGTAGTGTGGGGTCTGCCCATGCGAGAGTAGGCAACTGCCAGGCAT
CAAATAAAACGAAAGGCTCAGTCGAAAGACTGGGCCTTTCGTTTTATCTGTTGTTTGTCGGTGAACTTCA
GCGACGTCTTAAGACCCACTTTCACATTTAAGTTGTTTTTCTAATCCGCATATGATCAATTCAAGGCCGA
ATAAGAAGGCTGGCTCTGCACCTTGGTGATCAAATAATTCGATAGCTTGTCGTAATAATGGCGGCATACT
ATCAGTAGTAGGTGTTTCCCTTTCTTCTTTAGCGACTTGATGCTCTTGATCTTCCAATACGCAACCTAAA
GTAAAATGCCCCACAGCGCTGAGTGCATATAATGCATTCTCTAGTGAAAAACCTTGTTGGCATAAAAAGG
CTAATTGATTTTCGAGAGTTTCATACTGTTTTTCTGTAGGCCGTGTACCTAAATGTACTTTTGCTCCATC
GCGATGACTTAGTAAAGCACATCTAAAACTTTTAGCGTTATTACGTAAAAAATCTTGCCAGCTTTCCCCT
TCTAAAGGGCAAAAGTGAGTATGGTGCCTATCTAACATCTCAATGGCTAAGGCGTCGAGCAAAGCCCGCT
TATTTTTTACATGCCAATACAATGTAGGCTGCTCTACACCTAGCTTCTGGGCGAGTTTACGGGTTGTTAA
ACCTTCGATTCCGACCTCATTAAGCAGCTCTAATGCGCTGTTAATCACTTTACTTTTATCTAATCTAGAC
ATCATTAATTCCTAATTTTTGTTGACACTCTATCGTTGATAGAGTTATTTTACCACTCCCTATCAGTGAT
AGAGAAAAGAATTCAAAAGATCTTTTAAGAAGGAGATATACTGATGAAAATTTCCATGCACGATGCCGCA
TACGGTGATTCAATTCTCATCAGCGGCGCCTCGACCAAAATTTTAGTGGATGGTGGAACTGCGAAGTCCT
TCGCTGACTGGTCGCCTTCGTTAGAGGGTGTCGATACGCTAGATGCCCTGATAGTTACTCATATTGATAA
CGACCATATTGGCGGAGCAATCAAGCTGCTCACATCAAAGCACGCAACTAAAGTAAAAGAAGTTTATTTC
AATGGCATTAACCAAATCCTAGATGTGGAGGATTGTGATATTGGTGATCGTAGTGACGATCTAGAATTAT
CCGCAATCATAGCAAACACCACGTCTAGAGACGAAGACCAGTTGAAAGGGTATTCTGAAGGCACATCGTT
ATCCTTAATATTACAGCAGCAAAATATCCCCTTAAATAAAGCAACCGAAGGCAGGCAAATCCACAGAACG
AGCCTTAATAAAAACATAATAATAGGAGAATTTGAAATTGAACTGATAGGCCCAAGCAGAAAGAGCTTGT
TAAAAATCCAACAAAAATGGCTTGAACTATTAGAAAGTAAAGAAATCAAAAGACGCCTTATCAGCCCAAG
ATATAGCGTTGCATTCGAAAGCTTTATCAGCTCGATTGATACCTCAGTAAAGCATGATGAGGAAATTTCA
AGTCTAAGTGAAAACATAGAGCATTTGGCAAATCAACCATTTACTAATGACACATCACCCCCAAACAAAA
GCAGCATCTCTTTCCTTCTAAAAACTGAAAACAAAAGCATTTTAATGCTCGGAGATTCCGACGCAGAGAC
TATAGAGGCATGGTTGAACTCGAAGTCTGCAGATAGCATCACAGTTGATGCGGTAAAGCTACCCCATCAC
GGAAGCCGAAATAACTTTAGTGCTAACTTAGTACGCAGAATACGCACTGCGAACTATTTAATTTCTACTA
ATGGCGATAAATTTTCACACCCTAACATTGAGACCTTAGCTAGAATCATTAAGTTTTCTCCTGACCGCGA
GGCAAAAATACTACTAAACCACGAAATCCCCCACCTCACAAACTCCTTCCTGAGCAACGCCAACAGTTAT
GAAGGAAATATCAGCATCCACCAGGGCATAAAGGAATTTGAGCTTTGAGTAATGCACTGACTGACGAGTA
CAAACTCGATAACGTCTTTATCCTAGAAGCCTATGACGACCTAGGTGAACCCATTTCAACAGGCAGTTGC
TTTTCGGTGGGTGCGTCTATTTTTTTTACATCTTGGCACGTCGTCAAAAATGCCTACACGCTTCGGATTT
TCCAAAGTAGAGATGATTATTTTCGTCAAGAGTTCCATGCCGCTAAATGTGTTTTTTACGATAAAGAAAC
TGACTTCGCAATACTGTCATCAGACAGCCTTACGATCAAATCAAAAATTGAAATAGGAATATACAAAGCT
GAGCTGAATGATGAGGTAAAAGCTATAGGGTACGCGGCCGAAAAAAGCAGATTGCATTTCCCTATAACTA
GTAAAATATCAAACGTCTTTGATTTCTCTACAACATATAAATATGACTTTGAGTTTGGAAAGCCGGCTGA
GCTAGACAAAGCAAATGGCTTATCCGGGGGGCCAGTATTCTTTAAAGGCTACGCTATTGGCTTGCTTGCA
CTGCAAACTGTGGGATCGGCATTGCAAGCAGTATCTTTCCATACAATATTTGAACGGCCATCCGCTCTTG
AAGCCATTGAAAGCCAAGGGTTGGTTATAACCGGTGGTGACGAAATATCCTATGATAGGCCAGACCATCC
TGAAAGCCCATTTGTTGTCTCAATAGACTGTGCCGCTTCGGATCCAAACATAAAGGGACTAGATATAGGA
TTTGATCTTGGCGAATGGCGCAGTCAGAACCTGATTGATCAAACGCTCAACTGGATCGAAGACTACGCGC
TGACCCCGAAGCAAAAAAAAGCTTTGGGGCAACACAACTTCAAAAGAATTCAAAGTGCAAAAAGAAACTT
CCAGATTGGCAACCCAGCAGCAATGGCCGATTTATTCTTACACATCGCGATTCGCCAAAATTATAAAACC
ATCCCTATTATTTCAAATGTAATAACGGTAGATGGCGAGTCTGTGTTTTCCTGCTCGCATATCGTTATTT
ATAGAGGCAAAGTTGAGCTATGGCTTGGAATCTCTGCTATGGAGGTTTCCATGGAGCAAACAGTAAAGGA
GGCTATTCACAGAGTTGACTCCATCATACGTTCCGGAGGAATCCAAGACCGGTTGGTTGTTATATTATCA
GAACTAGACCCTACTTGGCCGTATATAAAAAAGCTGGAAAAATTATCAAACTCCAACCTCAAATTAACTG
ACAAAATTGATAAGATAATTATACCTATGTTTTTATCAAGCAATGCAGACTTGATAAATAATTATGACCC
AAGCAATTTTTCAAACTCATTTCAAAAAGATATAGATGAGTGCAGGGAAAGGGTTGCTGGCGCCTACAAT
GCTCGAATCGTTCCCTTGATCAACCTCCGCATCTTTCTATTTCCGGTCGACAACATACACGAGTTACATA
CGAAATTTGTTAAGGAGTTCGAATTTTGAATACGGAAATTTATAACAACCTTCGTAAGCAAATCGACAAC
TCTGCTTTCACCGGATGGCAAAGGTTATTCGTTGAACTTATAAATCTATACAACTTACATGATGACAATC
AATTCTTGATTCAGGACCTGACGCTGAGATGCCTAGAGAGGCGTGGGGAATTCAAACAGCTTCATGGTCT
GTTGAACATATTGATTTCCGAGCTAGGTTTGTTCCCGTACTTAGATCCAGATCTGATGACGTCGAAAGAC
AGCATAAGGATGAATATTTTTAAGTCGCCTATAGCTGGCGATATAACATTCCACCTAAAACAGGCTGAGA
TTTATTACAGGATTGTAAATGGAGATAACATCGTACTCAGTGCACCTACAAGCTTCGGAAAAAGCTTAGT
TATAGATGCTCTCATCAGCTCTGAAGAATACGACAACATTGTGGTAGTAGTCCCAACCATAGCTTTGATG
GATGAGTTACGAAAGAAATTTAGCAAATATAAAGAAAACTACAAGATAATCACTCAGTCCTCTCAAGAGC
CAGCGACAAAAAATCTATATATCTATACTCAAGAAAGGGTCTTGGAATGCAAGAACCTTGAACGAGTAGA
CTTCTTTATTATCGATGAGTTTTACAAATTAGCACCTCTCAATACATCTGACTATCGAAGCGACAGACTA
AATCTGGCATTTCACAAACTTTTTAAAATGTGCAGTCGCTTTTACATGCTCGGCCCCAACATTAATGGCC
TGGCCGAAGGCATAGAAGACAAACTAAATTGCAATTTTGTAAAATATGACAATTACAAAACTGTAGTAGC
TAACGAATATCGCTACATTATCCGTGAAGATGGGAATGATAAAGAAAAAGACATTGATCGCGACGCGCAC
TTAGTCAATATTTTGCAAAAAATCGGTCAAAACGAACAGACTTTAATTTACTGCAAGACTCCAAAACGAG
CAGCCTCGCTAGTAAAAAAGATCATGAAACTCAGAGAGAACCAAGAGATAAGAAAAGGAGAGTTTTCTGA
CTGGCTGAGAGAGACATATCACGATGACTGGTCGATGGCAGACGCAGTGGAACGCGGGATTGCCTGTCAC
CATGGCAGACTTCCTCGTGTCGTCTCCGGGTATGTGGTGGAAGCGTTCAATGAAAAGCTCATAAATATTT
TGGTTTGCACCTCAACTTTGATTGAGGGTGTTAACACAAATGCTAGAAGCGTCATAATTTACGATGACTG
TATTCGAGGGACCACCCAACTGGATTCGTTCACTTTTAACAATATCTCTGGACGTAGTGGGCGTATGTTT
GAACACTTTGTTGGAGATATACATGTTATTGGACGAAAACCATCAGCAGAGCTTCCTTGGATCGACGTCC
CAATAGTGACTCAAGATGACTCCGCCTCTAGACCCATGCTGCTAAGCATAATCGACGAGCTAAGCACCGA
ACAAAGGGCTAGTTTATCGAGATATACAACTCAACAATATGTACCTATCACTTTACTTAATAAGCATCTC
GGTGTTCCTCCGGAAAGGATAATAAAATTCGCAGAAGCCTTAATGGAGAAATGTGGCGCCTGGAACTCAA
TTATGGCATGGACGGGAAAATTCCCAACTAGCGAGCAACTAAGACACCTATGCAACATCATGTTCGATCA
CTTCGCAATATCACGAATGGGCGGAGGATGCGTCAAATCAAAAAAGCAGCTGTTTTATAGAGTGCTCAAC
ATTGTAAATAGAAAAGAAGACAAAGATCTAATTCAAAGCGAATATGATTTTTGGTCCCCACGAAACGCGG
AATATGAGATTGATGACGCAGTGCAAAGCGTTTTCGATTTCAAAAGAAACTTAATTGGCTACAACCTCCC
TAAGATTATTTTGGCGATAAACGACGTACAGCGCTTAATATTTTCTCGATTCAATTACCGTTGTGGCGAC
TACGCAGCTTTTGCCCACTCTCTAGAAGCAATGTTTTTACCACCTTCAATTGTGGCTCTTGAAGAGTTTG
GAATACCAACTCGTGTAGCACAAAAAATATACCAAATTAGCAACGTCGGCGAGGACGCCACCGTAGATTT
AATCCTAGAGCAGGTAAGATCGCACCCGGGTCTCTACATATCGAAATTTGATGATTTTGAAAAAACTCTC
CTGAACCGAGCAATTCAATATCTTTAAAGGAGGACTTTGGCAGGTGACCAATAAAAAACGCCCGGCGGCA
ACCGAGCGTTCTGAACAAATCCAGATGGAGTTCTGAGGTCATTACTGGATCTATCAACAGGAGTCCAAGC
GAGCTCGATATCAAATTACGCCCCGCCCTGCCACTCATCGCAGTACTGTTGTAATTCATTAAGCATTCTG
CCGACATGGAAGCCATCACAAACGGCATGATGAACCTGAATCGCCAGCGGCATCAGCACCTTGTCGCCTT
GCGTATAATATTTGCCCATGGTGAAAACGGGGGCGAAGAAGTTGTCCATATTGGCCACGTTTAAATCAAA
ACTGGTGAAACTCACCCAGGGATTGGCTGAAACGAAAAACATATTCTCAATAAACCCTTTAGGGAAATAG
GCCAGGTTTTCACCGTAACACGCCACATCTTGCGAATATATGTGTAGAAACTGCCGGAAATCGTCGTGGT
ATTCACTCCAGAGCGATGAAAACGTTTCAGTTTGCTCATGGAAAACGGTGTAACAAGGGTGAACACTATC
CCATATCACCAGCTCACCGTCTTTCATTGCCATACGAAATTCCGGATGAGCATTCATCAGGCGGGCAAGA
ATGTGAATAAAGGCCGGATAAAACTTGTGCTTATTTTTCTTTACGGTCTTTAAAAAGGCCGTAATATCCA
GCTGAACGGTCTGGTTATAGGTACATTGAGCAACTGACTGAAATGCCTCAAAATGTTCTTTACGATGCCA
TTGGGATATATCAACGGTGGTATATCCAGTGATTTTTTTCTCCATTTTAGCTTCCTTAGCTCCTGAAAAT
CTCGATAACTCAAAAAATACGCCCGGTAGTGATCTTATTTCATTATGGTGAAAGTTGGAACCTCTTACGT
GCCCGATCAAGCGCTAGCGGAGTGTATACTGGCTTACTATGTTGGCACTGATGAGGGTGTCAGTGAAGTG
CTTCATGTGGCAGGAGAAAAAAGGCTGCACCGGTGCGTCAGCAGAATATGTGATACAGGATATATTCCGC
TTCCTCGCTCACTGACTCGCTACGCTCGGTCGTTCGACTGCGGCGAGCGGAAATGGCTTACGAACGGGGC
GGAGATTTCCTGGAAGATGCCAGGAAGATACTTAACAGGGAAGTGAGAGGGCCGCGGCAAAGCCGTTTTT
CCATAGGCTCCGCCCCCCTGACAAGCATCACGAAATCTGACGCTCAAATCAGTGGTGGCGAAACCCGACA
GGACTATAAAGATACCAGGCGTTTCCCCCTGGCGGCTCCCTCGTGCGCTCTCCTGTTCCTGCCTTTCGGT
TTACCGGTGTCATTCCGCTGTTATGGCCGCGTTTGTCTCATTCCACGCCTGACACTCAGTTCCGGGTAGG
CAGTTCGCTCCAAGCTGGACTGTATGCACGAACCCCCCGTTCAGTCCGACCGCTGCGCCTTATCCGGTAA
CTATCGTCTTGAGTCCAACCCGGAAAGACATGCAAAAGCACCACTGGCAGCAGCCACTGGTAATTGATTT
AGAGGAGTTAGTCTTGAAGTCATGCGCCGGTTAAGGCTAAACTGAAAGGACAAGTTTTGGTGACTGCGCT
CCTCCAAGCCAGTTACCTCGGTTCAAAGAGTTGGTAGCTCAGAGAACCTTCGAAAAACCGCCCTGCAAGG
CGGTTTTTTCGTTTTCAGAGCAAGAGATTACGCGCAGACCAAAACGATCTCAAGAAGATCATCTTATTAA
TCAGATAAAATATTTCT
Features (pLannotate 1.2.2; 11 found; start..end, strand, type, name):
    178..195     +  CDS            capTEV™ (fragment): composite tag for in vivo biotinylation, TEV protease cleavage, and 6xHis tagging
    302..417     +  ncRNA          5S rRNA: Accession: RF00001 - 5S ribosomal RNA
    421..467     +  terminator     rrnB T1 terminator: transcription terminator T1 from the E. coli rrnB gene
    499..1122    -  CDS            TetR: tetracycline repressor TetR; tetR from transposon Tn10; TetR binds to the tetracycline operator tetO to inhibit transcription. This inhibition can be relieved by adding tetracycline or doxycycline.
   1141..1196    +  promoter       tetR/tetA promoters: tetR; overlapping promoters for bacterial tetR and tetA
   6001..6035    -  terminator     lambda t0 terminator: minimal transcription terminator from phage lambda (Scholtissek and Grosse, 1987)
   6109..6765    -  CDS            cat: CAT_ECOLX - Experimental evidence at protein level: Swiss-Prot protein existence level 1. This enzyme is an effector of chloramphenicol resistance in bacteria. From Escherichia coli. This protein is used as a marker in many commonly used cloning vectors, such as pACYC184.
   6766..6863    -  promoter       cat promoter: promoter of the E. coli cat gene encoding chloramphenicol acetyltransferase
   6870..6896    +  misc_feature   bom (fragment): basis of mobility region from pBR322
   6995..7050    -  rep_origin     RSF ori (fragment): Plasmids containing the RSF 1030 origin of replication can be propagated in E. coli cells that contain additional plasmids with compatible origins.
   7138..7683    -  rep_origin     p15A ori: Plasmids containing the medium-copy-number p15A origin of replication can be propagated in E. coli cells that contain a second plasmid with the ColE1 origin.
