[The description below was written by a language model from this plasmid's Addgene catalogue record and pLannotate feature annotations shown in this document.]
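Description:
pTet_PflHamM(I118K)AB is a 7.7 kb bacterial expression plasmid built on a p15A backbone. It carries the Hachiman anti-phage defense system from Pseudomonas fluorescens under tetracycline-inducible control. It replicates from the p15A origin, which is compatible with ColE1-type plasmids and so allows co-maintenance with a second construct. The catalogue lists the plasmid as high copy, whereas p15A is generally regarded as a medium-copy origin. Selection is by chloramphenicol resistance, provided by a cat gene with its own promoter and followed by a lambda t0 terminator. Short matches to the pBR322 bom region and an RSF origin are only fragments and are probably incidental backbone homology rather than functional elements.

Regulation comes from a Tn10-derived TetR repressor gene placed divergently from the overlapping tetR/tetA promoters. TetR binds the tet operator and holds transcription off until tetracycline or an analogue relieves repression, giving controllable expression of the downstream insert. The roughly 4.8 kb stretch after the promoter is not annotated in the feature table. By position and by the catalogue description, it should hold the PflHamM(I118K)AB insert, in which the HamM gene carries an I118K substitution alongside HamA and HamB. The record does not give individual gene boundaries. An rrnB T1 terminator region with adjacent 5S rRNA sequence lies upstream of the TetR cassette, and a very short hit to a composite affinity tag most likely reflects a small tag-like sequence; the record does not say which protein, if any, it is fused to.

The construct is suited to comparing this HamM point mutant with the wild-type system in studies of Hachiman antiviral immunity, although the record does not state the functional consequence of the I118K change.
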