Addgene plasmid #248935: pTet_PflHamM(I118K)AB
Purpose: Hachiman from P. fluorescens under pTet control with HamM mutated (I118K)
Depositing lab: Jennifer Doudna. Depositing organization: University of California, Berkeley. Publication: Recurrent acquisition of nuclease-protease pairs in antiviral immunity. Tuck OT, Hu JJ, Lopez SC, Adler BA, O'Brien CE, Hsieh K, Meredith C, Loi KJ, Yoon PH, Doherty EE, Lahiri A, Doudna JA. Science. 2026 Jan 8;391(6781):195-201. doi: 10.1126/science.aea8769. Epub 2025 Nov 13. PubMed 41231971.
Backbone
  Vector backbone: p15a
  Vector type: Bacterial Expression
Growth in bacteria
  Bacterial resistance: Chloramphenicol, 25 μg/mL
  Growth temperature: 37°C
  Growth strain: DH5alpha
  Copy number: High Copy
Gene/Insert
  Gene/Insert name: PflHamM(I118K)AB
  Species: Pseudomonas fluorescens
  Mutation: I118K
  Cloning method: Other
Terms and licenses: Academic/Nonprofit Terms; Industry Terms: Not Available to Industry
How to cite: pTet_PflHamM(I118K)AB was a gift from Jennifer Doudna (Addgene plasmid # 248935 ; http://n2t.net/addgene:248935 ; RRID:Addgene_248935)
